Addgene plasmid #137946: pM1s3ATScsg-Etag
Purpose: E. coli Nissle pMUT1-derived plasmid with ampicillin resistance and temperature sensitive curli expression
Depositing lab: Neel Joshi. Depositing organization: Harvard University. Publication: Plasmid Vectors for in Vivo Selection-Free Use with the Probiotic E. coli Nissle 1917. Kan A, Gelfat I, Emani S, Praveschotinunt P, Joshi NS. ACS Synth Biol. 2020 Dec 10. doi: 10.1021/acssynbio.0c00466. PubMed 33301298.
Backbone
  Vector backbone: pMUT1
  Backbone manufacturer: Native to E. coli Nissle
  Backbone size w/o insert (bp): 3173
  Modifications to backbone: pMUT1 was modified with an insulated cassette with a selection marker
  Vector type: Bacterial Expression, Synthetic Biology ; For use with E. coli Nissle in the mouse gut
Growth in bacteria
  Bacterial resistance: Ampicillin, 100 μg/mL
  Growth temperature: 30°C
  Growth strain: Mach1
  Copy number: High Copy
Gene/Insert 1
  Gene/Insert name: Synthetic curli operon
  Insert size (bp): 3285
  Promoter: pTlpA36
  Cloning method: Gibson Cloning
  Sequencing primers: 5′ cattactcgcatccattctcaggc; 3′ acctgctgcggctgcaatcccagg
Gene/Insert 2
  Gene/Insert name: Synthetic curli operon
  Species: Synthetic
  Insert size (bp): 3285
Terms and licenses: Academic/Nonprofit Terms; Industry Terms: Not Available to Industry
How to cite: pM1s3ATScsg-Etag was a gift from Neel Joshi (Addgene plasmid # 137946 ; http://n2t.net/addgene:137946 ; RRID:Addgene_137946)
