[The description below was written by a language model from this plasmid's Addgene catalogue record and pLannotate feature annotations shown in this document.]
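Description:
pM1s3ATScsg-Etag is a bacterial expression plasmid built on pMUT1, one of the small cryptic plasmids native to the probiotic E. coli Nissle 1917, and is intended for engineered Nissle strains used in the mouse gut. The backbone was modified with an insulated selection cassette. In the feature table this appears as the bla promoter and β-lactamase gene (ampicillin resistance) flanked on both sides by his operon and phage T3 early terminators, which shield the marker and its neighbours from read-through transcription. Replication functions come from pMUT1. The annotation software labels them by similarity as a ColE1/RSF-type origin fragment with RNAI, a rop gene and a cer-like multimer resolution site. The record lists the plasmid as high copy.

The payload is a synthetic curli operon of about 3.3 kb under the pTlpA36 promoter, which the record describes as giving temperature-sensitive expression. The promoter itself is not annotated. A sTRSV hammerhead ribozyme, commonly used as a self-cleaving 5' insulator, precedes csgB, csgA, csgC, csgE, csgF and csgG. These encode the curli nucleator, the major fibre subunit and the accessory, secretion and assembly factors. csgB and csgA are detected only as fragments, which is consistent with recoding or modification. The name suggests an E-tag epitope on the curli fibre, but no such feature is annotated and the record does not say where it sits. Downstream, a lacI promoter precedes a roughly 1 kb unannotated stretch that may encode the thermosensitive TlpA-type repressor, though this is not stated. The short S-tag, His and SET1 hits near the T7 terminators are probably vector remnants. The plasmid appears designed for heat-inducible production of curli fibres in Nissle from a native plasmid scaffold, which the associated work developed for selection-free maintenance in vivo.
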