Features (pLannotate 1.2.2; 25 found; start..end, strand, type, name):
    113..172     +  terminator     his operon terminator: This putative transcriptin terminator from the E. coli his operon has a 2-bp deletion introduced during synthesis. Its efficiency has not been determined.
    232..261     -  terminator     T3Te terminator: phage T3 early transcription terminator
    308..329     +  misc_feature   BioBrick prefix: BioBrick prefix for parts that do not start with "ATG"
    337..406     +  promoter       AmpR promoter: bla
    409..1269    +  CDS            AmpR: β-lactamase; bla; confers resistance to ampicillin, carbenicillin, and related antibiotics
   1280..1339    +  terminator     his operon terminator: This putative transcriptin terminator from the E. coli his operon has a 2-bp deletion introduced during synthesis. Its efficiency has not been determined.
   1399..1428    -  terminator     T3Te terminator: phage T3 early transcription terminator
   1669..1718    +  misc_RNA       sTRSV HHRz: hammerhead ribozyme from the tobacco ringspot virus satellite RNA (Khvorova et al., 2003)
   1764..1970    +  CDS            csgB (fragment): CSGB_ECOLI - Experimental evidence at protein level: Swiss-Prot protein existence level 1. Curlin is the structural subunit of the curli fimbriae. Curli are coiled surface structures that assemble preferentially at growth temperatures below 37 degrees Celsius. Curli can bind to fibronectin. The minor subunit is the nucleation component of curlin monomers. Coexpression of cellulose and thin aggregative fimbriae (curli fimbrae or fibers) leads to a hydrophobic network with tightly packed cells embedded in a highly inert matrix that confers cohesion, elasticity and tissue-like properties to colon
   2260..2535    +  CDS            csgA (fragment): CSGA_ECOLI - Experimental evidence at protein level: Swiss-Prot protein existence level 1. Curlin is the structural subunit of the curli fimbriae. Curli are coiled surface structures that assemble preferentially at growth temperatures below 37 degrees Celsius. Curli can bind to fibronectin. From Escherichia coli (strain K12).
   2885..3214    +  CDS            csgC: CSGC_ECOLI - Experimental evidence at transcript level: Swiss-Prot protein existence level 2. Plays a role in the extracellular assembly of CsgA into thin aggregative fimbriae (Tafi) fibers. Assembly may also require CsgE. Tafi are thought to be assembled via an extracellular nucleation- precipitation (ENP) pathway, and possibly also via an intracellular non-CsgC-dependent pathway (By similarity). From Escherichia coli (strain K12).
   3256..3642    +  CDS            csgE: CSGE_ECOLI - Experimental evidence at protein level: Swiss-Prot protein existence level 1. May be involved in the biogenesis of curli organelles. From Escherichia coli (strain K12).
   3670..4083    +  CDS            csgF: CSGF_ECOLI - Experimental evidence at protein level: Swiss-Prot protein existence level 1. May be involved in the biogenesis of curli organelles. From Escherichia coli (strain K12).
   4113..4943    +  CDS            csgG: CSGG_ECO57 - Experimental evidence at protein level: Swiss-Prot protein existence level 1. May be involved in the biogenesis of curli organelles. From Escherichia coli O157:H7.
   5101..5178    +  promoter       lacI promoter: lacI
   6334..6375    +  CDS            S-Tag (fragment): affinity and epitope tag derived from pancreatic ribonuclease A
   6405..6422    +  CDS            SET1 (fragment): solubility-enhancement tag derived from T7 phage gene 10B
   6430..6477    +  terminator     T7 terminator: transcription terminator for bacteriophage T7 RNA polymerase
   6649..6666    +  CDS            9xHis (fragment): 9xHis affinity tag
   6676..6725    +  CDS            SET1 (fragment): solubility-enhancement tag derived from T7 phage gene 10B
   6733..6780    +  terminator     T7 terminator: transcription terminator for bacteriophage T7 RNA polymerase
   6834..6863    +  misc_feature   cer region (fragment): ColE1-derived recombination site that helps to maintain plasmids as monomers
   8246..8347    -  ncRNA          RNAI: Accession: RF00106 - RNAI
   8418..8950    +  rep_origin     RSF ori (fragment): Plasmids containing the RSF 1030 origin of replication can be propagated in E. coli cells that contain additional plasmids with compatible origins.
   9027..9209    -  CDS            rop: ROP_ECOLX - Experimental evidence at protein level: Swiss-Prot protein existence level 1. Regulates plasmid DNA replication by modulating the initiation of transcription of the primer RNA precursor. Processing of the precursor of the primer, RNAII, is inhibited by hydrogen bonding of RNAII to its complementary sequence in RNAI. ROP increases the affinity of RNAI for RNAII and thus decreases the rate of replication initiation events. From Escherichia coli.
>Addgene plasmid #137946 | pM1s3ATScsg-Etag | addgene full sequence | sequence record 331396 | Addgene NGS Result
TGTTTTTCCGGGGTAAAACATCTCTTTTTGCGGTGTCTGCGTCAGAATCGCGTTCAGCGCCCCTAAATCT
AGAATGCGGTCGAGCTCGTAAACTTGGTCTGACAGCTCTAGCTCCGGCAAAAAAACGGGCAAGGTGTCAC
CACCCTGCCCTTTTTCTTTAAAACCGAAAAGATTACTTCGCGTTTGCCACCTGACGTCTAAGAAAAGGAA
TATTCAGCAATTTGCCCGTGCCGAAGAAAGGCCCACCCGTGAAGGTGAGCCAGTGAGTTGATTGCTACGT
AATTAGTTAGTTAGCCCTTAGTGACTCGAATTCGCGGCCGCTTCTAGAGCTAAATACATTCAAATATCTA
TCCGCTCATGAGACAATAACCCTGATAAATGCTTCAATAATATTGAAAAAGGAAGAATATGAGTATTCAA
CATTTCCGTGTCGCCCTTATTCCCTTTTTTGCGGCATTTTGCCTTCCTGTTTTTGCTCACCCAGAAACGC
TGGTGAAAGTAAAAGATGCCGAAGATCAGTTGGGTGCACGTGTGGGTTACATCGAACTGGACCTCAACAG
CGGTAAGATTCTTGAGAGTTTTCGCCCCGAAGAACGTTTCCCAATGATGAGCACTTTTAAAGTTCTGCTC
TGTGGCGCGGTATTATCCCGTATTGACGCCGGGCAAGAGCAACTCGGTCGCCGCATACACTATTCTCAGA
ATGACTTGGTTGAGTACTCACCAGTCACAGAAAAGCATCTTACGGACGGCATGACAGTACGCGAATTATG
CAGCGCTGCCATAACCATGAGTGATAACACGGCGGCCAACTTACTTCTGACAACGATCGGAGGACCGAAG
GAGCTTACCGCTTTTTTGCACAACATGGGTGATCATGTAACTCGCCTTGATCGTTGGGAACCGGAGCTGA
ATGAAGCCATACCAAACGACGAGCGTGACACCACGATGCCTGTAGCTATGGCAACAACGTTGCGCAAACT
CTTAACTGGCGAACTTCTTACTCTCGCTTCCCGGCAACAATTAATAGACTGGATGGAGGCGGATAAAGTT
GCAGGACCACTTCTGCGCTCGGCCCTTCCGGCTGGCTGGTTTATTGCTGATAAATCTGGAGCCGGTGAGC
GTGGGTCCCGCGGTATTATTGCAGCCCTGGGGCCAGATGGTAAGCCCTCCCGTATCGTAGTTATCTACAC
GACGGGGAGCCAGGCAACTATGGACGAACGTAATCGCCAGATCGCTGAGATAGGTGCCTCCCTGATTAAG
CATTGGTAATAATACTAGCTCCGGCAAAAAAACGGGCAAGGTGTCACCACCCTGCCCTTTTTCTTTAAAA
CCGAAAAGATTACTTCGCGTTTGCCACCTGACGTCTAAGAAAAGGAATATTCAGCAATTTGCCCGTGCCG
AAGAAAGGCCCACCCGTGAAGGTGAGCCAGTGAGTTGATTGCTACGTAACAATACGCAAACCGCCTCTCG
TTCCTTATCATCTGGCGAATCGGACCCACAAGAGCACTGCATTACTCGCATCCATTCTCAGGCTGTCTCG
TCTCGTCTCCTGACCTCCTGCCAGCAATAGTAAGACAACACGCAAAGTCCGATCTCGATCCCGCGAAATT
TTAATTTGTTTGTTAGTTAGTTTATTTGTTGGTTTGTTTGTGTTATAATATCCTCTAGCTGTCACCGGAT
GTGCTTTCCGGTCTGATGAGTCCGTGAGGACGAAACAGCCTCTACAAATTTTGTTTAAGTACGACCAGGT
CCAGGGTGACAACATGAAAAACAAATTGTTATTTATGATGTTAACAATACTGGGTGCGCCTGGGATTGCA
GCCGCAGCAGGTTATGATTTAGCTAATTCAGAATATAACTTCGCGGTAAATGAATTGAGTAAGTCTTCAT
TTAATCAGGCAGCCATAATTGGTCAAGCTGGGACTAATAATAGTGCTCAGTTACGGCAGGGAGGCTCAAA
ACTTTTGGCGGTTGTTGCGCAAGAAGGTAGTAGCAACCGGGCAAAGATTGACCAGACAGGAGATTATAAC
CTTGCATATATTGATCAGGCGGGCAGTGCCAACGATGCCAGTATTTCGCAAGGTGCTTATGGTAATACTG
CGATGATTATCCAGAAAGGTTCTGGTAATAAAGCAAATATTACACAGTATGGTACTCAAAAAACGGCAAT
TGTAGTGCAGAGACAGTCGCAAATGGCTATTCGCGTGACACAACGTTAATTTCCATTCGACTTTTAAATC
AATCCGATGGGGGTTTTACATGAAACTTTTAAAAGTAGCAGCAATTGCAGCAATCGTATTCTCCGGTAGC
GCTCTGGCAGGTGTTGTTCCTCAGTACGGCGGCGGCGGTAACCACGGTGGTGGCGGTAATAATAGCGGCC
CAAATTCTGAGCTGAACATTTACCAGTACGGTGGCGGTAACTCTGCACTTGCTCTGCAAACTGATGCCCG
TAACTCTGACTTGACTATTACCCAGCATGGCGGCGGTAATGGTGCAGATGTTGGTCAGGGCTCAGATGAC
AGCTCAATCGATCTGACCCAACGTGGCTTCGGTAACAGCGCTACTCTTGATCAGTGGAACGGCAAAAATT
CTGAAATGACGGTTAAACAGTTCGGTGGTGGCAACGGTGCTGCAGTTGACCAGACTGCATCTAACTCCTC
CGTCAACGTGACTCAGGTTGGCTTTGGTAACAACGCGACCGCTCATCAGTACGGTGGATCTGGTAGCAGC
GGCTCTGGTGGTTCTGGGGGTGCGCCGGTTCCGTACCCGGACCCGCTGGAACCGCGTGGTGGCTCGGGTT
CATCTGGTAGTGGCGGTTCGGGTTAATACATCATTTGTATTACAGAAACAGGGCGCAAGCCCTGTTTTTT
TTCGGGAGAAGAATATGAATACGTTATTACTCCTTGCGGCACTTTCCAGTCAGATAACCTTTAATACGAC
CCAGCAAGGGGATGTGTATACCATTATTCCTGAAGTCACTCTTACTCAATCTTGTCTGTGCAGAGTACAA
ATATTGTCCCTGCGCGAAGGCAGTTCAGGGCAAAGTCAGACGAAGCAAGAAAAGACCCTTTCATTGCCTG
CTAATCAACCAATTGCTTTGACGAAGTTGAGTTTAAATATTTCCCCGGACGATCGGGTGAAAATAGTTGT
TACTGTTTCTGATGGACAGTCACTTCATTTATCACAACAATGGCCGCCCTCTTCAGAAAAGTCTTAAGGT
TTCCTGGGCAAACGATAACCTCAGGCGATAAAGCCATGAAACGTTATTTACGCTGGATTGTGGCGGCAGA
ATTTCTGTTCGCCGCAGGGAATCTTCACGCCGTTGAGGTAGAAGTCCCGGGATTGCTAACTGACCATACT
GTTTCATCTATTGGCCATGATTTTTACCGAGCCTTTAGTGATAAATGGGAAAGTGACTATACGGGTAACT
TAACGATTAATGAAAGGCCCAGTGCACGATGGGGAAGCTGGATCACTATAACGGTCAATCAGGACGTTAT
TTTCCAGACTTTTTTATTTCCGTTGAAAAGAGACTTCGAGAAAACTGTCGTCTTTGCACTGATTCAAACT
GAAGAAGCACTAAATCGTCGCCAGATAAATCAGGCGTTATTAAGTACGGGCGATTTGGCGCATGATGAAT
TCTAAATAAAAAATTGTTCGGAGGCTGCAATGCGTGTCAAACATGCAGTAGTTCTACTCATGCTTATTTC
GCCATTAAGTTGGGCTGGAACCATGACTTTCCAGTTCCGTAATCCAAACTTTGGTGGTAACCCAAATAAT
GGCGCTTTTTTATTAAATAGCGCTCAGGCCCAAAACTCTTATAAAGATCCGAGCTATAACGATGACTTTG
GTATTGAAACACCCTCAGCGTTAGATAACTTTACTCAGGCCATCCAGTCACAAATTTTAGGTGGGCTACT
GTCGAATATTAATACCGGTAAACCGGGCCGCATGGTGACCAACGATTATATTGTCGATATTGCCAACCGC
GATGGTCAATTGCAGTTGAACGTGACAGATCGTAAAACCGGACAAACCTCGACCATCCAGGTTTCGGGTT
TACAAAATAACTCAACCGATTTTTAAGCCCCAGCTTCATAAGGAAAATAATCATGCAGCGCTTATTTCTT
TTGGTTGCCGTCATGTTACTGAGCGGATGCTTAACCGCCCCGCCTAAAGAAGCCGCCAGACCGACATTAA
TGCCTCGTGCTCAGAGCTACAAAGATTTGACCCATCTGCCAGCGCCGACGGGTAAAATCTTTGTTTCGGT
ATACAACATTCAGGACGAAACCGGGCAATTTAAACCCTACCCGGCAAGTAACTTCTCCACTGCTGTTCCG
CAAAGCGCCACGGCAATGCTGGTCACGGCACTGAAAGATTCTCGCTGGTTTATACCGCTGGAGCGCCAGG
GCTTACAAAACCTGCTTAACGAGCGCAAGATTATTCGTGCGGCACAAGAAAACGGCACGGTTGCCATTAA
TAACCGAATCCCGCTGCAATCTTTAACGGCGGCAAATATCATGGTTGAAGGTTCGATTATCGGTTATGAA
AGCAACGTCAAATCTGGCGGGGTTGGGGCAAGATATTTTGGCATCGGTGCCGACACGCAATACCAGCTCG
ATCAGATTGCCGTGAACCTGCGCGTCGTCAATGTGAGTACCGGCGAGATCCTTTCTTCGGTGAACACCAG
TAAGACGATACTTTCCTATGAAGTTCAGGCCGGGGTTTTCCGCTTTATTGACTACCAGCGCTTGCTTGAA
GGGGAAGTGGGTTACACCTCGAACGAACCTGTTATGCTGTGCCTGATGTCGGCTATCGAAACAGGGGTCA
TTTTCCTGATTAATGATGGTATCGACCGTGGTCTGTGGGATTTGCAAAATAAAGCAGAACGGCAGAATGA
CATTCTGGTGAAATACCGCCATATGTCGGTTCCACCGGAATCCTGATAACTCGGTACCAAATTCCAGAAA
AGAGGCCTCCCGAAAGGGGGGCCTTTTTTCGTTTTGGTCCAAAAAAGCCCGCACCTGACAGTGCGGGCTT
TTTTTTTAAGCTTGCGGCCGCATAATGCTTAAGTCGAACAGAAAGTAATCGTATGAGCTCGACACCATCG
AATGGCGCAAAACCTTTCGCGGTATGGCATGATAGCGCCCGGAAGAGAGTCAATTCAGGGTGGTGAATGT
ATGTGAGGTAGTTATACATATGCGTCCGGCGACATACGAACCAGAACAGATTATTGAAGCAGGGCTGGCC
CTGCAGGCTGAAGGACGGAATATCACCGGGTTCGCACTACGTAACCAGGTGGGTGGCGGCAATCCGACAC
GTCTCCGCCAGATATGGGACGAATACCAGGCTTCACAGAGCACGGTCGTCACTGAACTCGTTGCCGAGCT
GCCAGTGGAAGTGGCTGAAGAAGTGAAGGCCGTCTCCGCCGCGCTGTCCGAACGCATCACCCAGCTGGCG
ACAGAACTGAATGACAAGGCGGTCCGGGCTGCAGAACGCCGGGTTGCGGAAGTCACGCGTGCTGCCGGTG
AACAGACCGCACAGGCAGAGCGGGAGCTGGCCGACGCCGCGCAGACAGTCGACGACCTGGAAGAAAAACT
GGTTGAACTGCAGGACAGATATGACAGTTTGACGCTGGCGCTGGAGTCAGAACGTTCACTGCGTCAGCAG
CATGATGTGGAGATGGCCCAGCTGAAAGAGCGTCTTGCGGCCGCTGAAGAGAATACCCGTCAGCGAGAGG
AACGGTATCAGGAGCAGAGGACAGTGCTGCAGGATGCGCTTAATGCGGAGCAGGCACAGCACATAAACAC
GCGGGAAGACCAGCAGAAACGACTGGAGCAAATTTCTGCCGAAGCTAATGCGCGTACAGAAGAACTGAAG
TCTGAACGCGATAAAGTCAATACTCTCCTTACCCGCCTTGAATCGCAGGAAAATGCGCTGGCCTCAGAAC
GTCAGCAGCATCTGGCCACCCGCGAAACGCTGCAGCAACGCCTCGAGCAGGCCATCGCTGACACGCAGGC
GCGCGCCGGTGAGATTGCACTTGAACGTGACAGAGTCAGCAGCCTCACCGCAAGGCTGGAATCGCAGGAA
AAGGCCTCCTCGGAGCAACTGGTGCGTATGGGCAGTGAAATAGCCAGTCTGACAGAGCGTTGCACACAGC
TGGAAAACCAGCGTGATGATGCCCGTCTGGAGACGATGGGGGAGAAAGAAACGGTCGCGGCACTGCGTGG
TGAGGCTGAAGCCCTGAAGCGTCAGAACCAGTCACTGATGGCGGCGCTTTCAGGCAATAAACAGACCGGT
GGCCAGAATGCGTGAGGTACCCTCGAGTCTGGTAAAGAAACCGCTGCTGCGAAATTTGAACGCCAGCACA
TGGACTCGTCTACTAGCGCAGCTTAATTAACCTAGGCTGCTGCCACCGCTGAGCAATAACTAGCATAACC
CCTTGGGGCCTCTAAACGGGTCTTGAGGGGTTTTTTGCTGACTCGGTACCAAATTTTCGAAAAAAGACGC
TGAAAAGCGTCTTTTTTCGTTTTGGTCCGAGCCAACTCCCTTTACAACCTCACTCAAGTCCGTTAGAGCC
AGGATACATAGATTACCACAACTCCGAGCCCTTCCACCCGCCGGCGAGACCTCTAGGCCGCACTCGAGCA
CCACCACCACCACCACTGAGATCCGGCTGCTAACAAAGCCCGAAAGGAAGCTGAGTTGGCTGCTGCCACC
GCTGAGCAATAACTAGCATAACCCCTTGGGGCCTCTAAACGGGTCTTGAGGGGTTTTTTGCTGAAAGGAG
GAACTATATCCGGATAAACCTTGCTTCTTCGCGGTGTTTCAGTGGTGCGTACAATTAAGGGATTATGGTA
AATATATGAGCTATGCGATAACTTTAACTGTGAAGCGATGAACCCATTACAGGCAAAGCCAATTACTCCT
GACAGTGGTTTAGCCAGAAGCAGGGCTACCAAGACCAATGCAATAAGTAATATATCGTTTTGCTATCGTG
CATCGCTCGCGCTCAGTTCCATTGTGCTTTTTTAAGCTGTCGTTTTTCTTACGGTATATACCGGTTTTTT
ATGGCGTGGTTTCTTAACTTGTTCAGCTACTGATGGACCCATTGTATCTAGGTAGTCAACTAGCTTTGTT
AGATCATAAATATTGCGACCACCATATCGGCGATCACTCTTCGATGTTGGTTTCTTGTCCAAGAGATTAG
CTTTTTCAAGATCATTGATAGCTCTCTGAACAGTCCGTACAGAAACCCCCATACGTATGGCTAGACTTTC
CATTGACGGATGCGGCCACTCTTGCAAACTCCACCAGTGAACGATCAGGTTAAGTAGTGTGTTAAAGGCC
ACTGAAGTTAGCTTTTTCTCGTTTTGTATAAAAAACAATACGGTAGGCACTGCTGTCCAGCCAAGAGACA
AACCGCCAGCTTTCCATTTATTCTTAACGGAGTAAGTCATTGATTTTCCTAAGCCCCAAAATATTTAAAG
TATATATTATATGGTATATTCATATGAATAGGGTGACACTGGCGCCATTATTGTGCAACCAAAAAAGACT
ACTCTGAAAACGAGGAAAAGATTTTTTCCTGCCTGAATTAGATACGGAGTTAGCGATATGAAAACCGAAC
AACGTCATGATCTTGTTAAAGATATTGAGGTTTTTGGCGTATCCTTGTCTCTGTTGATTTCCAGAGCGAA
TGAGAAGTCTGTTACAATGCCATCTGGTCTAAGTCAGGAGCAGAGAAGAGCATGGGCAGCGGAGCAGGCG
CGCAAAATCCACAATTGAATATTGTCTCATTCTCTGAGACCTTCAACCTTTATTACACATCCAGATATTC
TGCAAAAACACTCGATAAAATCGATGATTTCATTGAGCATTTTGAAAAATACAATCTCTTTGGCGATCCT
TTAAAAGGATATCCAGCTTGGACTGGCAAAGTATCGCCATCGTGGAAAGTGCCTGATCATTACGAAAACA
AAGAAGCTATTGAGAAGTATGCTAGAGCTAACAAATTATGGCATGCTCATTTAGGCGATCCGGTTTTTAA
AGATACGTTTCATGGGAAATACAAGGTTTCTGACTGGGTTATTCATTTCCAGCGGCTGACACCGAACCAT
ATAAAGCTTTTAGAGCTTGGATACCATGACCCAATGAAGCTACCTCAAAACTTTGAATGATCGAGCGGCA
GGCTAAATGAAATCTTGAGATTCATTCAGTCTCGTCGTAATCTCACTATTGTAAAAACGAAAAAACCACC
CTGGCAGGTGGTTTTTCGAAGGTTAGTTAATCCTGGCAGATTCTCTAACCGTGGTAACAGTCTTGTGCGA
GACATGTCACCAAATACTGTCCTTTCAGTGTAGCCTCAGTTAGGCCGCCACTTCAAGAACTCTCGTTACA
TCTCTCGCACATCCTGCTTACCAGTGGCCGTTGCCAGTGGCGTTAAGTCGTGTCTTACCGGGTTGGACTC
AAGACGATAGTTACCGGATAAGGCGCAGCGGTCGGGCTGAACGGGGGGTTCGTGCACACAGCCCAGCTTG
GAGCGAACGACCTACACCGAACCGAGATACCAACAGCGTGAGCTATGAGAAAGCGCCACGCTTCCCGAAG
GGAGAAAGGCGGACAGGTATCCGGTAAGCGGCAGGGTCGGAACAGGAGAGCGCACGAGGGAGCTTCCAGT
GGGAAACGCCTGGTATCTTTATAGTCCTGTCGGGTTTCGCCACCTCTGACTTGAGCGTCGATTTTTGTGA
TGCTCGTCAGGGGGGCGGAGCCTATGGAAAAACGCCTCCCGCGCGCCCTTCTTCTGGGTCTTTGTCTTTT
GCTCACATGTTCTTTCCGGTTTTATCCCCCGATTCTGTGGATAACCGTATTACCGCCTTTGAGTGAGCTG
ACACCGCTCGCCGCAGTCGAACGACCGAGCGTAGCGAGTCAGTGAGCGAGGAAGCGGAAGAGCGCCTTAT
GTGACATTTTCTCCTTACGCTCCTCTATGCCGTTCTGCATCCTGTCCGGATGCGTTATATCCCGGTAAGA
TTTTCCGCTTCAAAGCGTGTCTGTATGCTGTTCTGGAGTTCTTCTGCGAGTTCGTGCAGTTTCTCACACA
TGGCGGCCTGTTCGTCGGCATTGAGTGCGTCCAGTTTTTCGAGCAGCGTCAGGCTCTGACTTTTTATGAA
TCCCGCCATGTTGAGTACGGCTTGCTGCTGCTTATTCATCTTTTCGTTTTCTCCGTTCTGTCTGTCATCT
GCGTTGTGTGATTATATCGCGTACCACTTTTCGACTGTTTTGCTGCCGCTATTCTGCCGCTTGGCTTTTT
GACGGGCATTTCTGTCAGACAACACTGTCACTGCCAAAAAACTGCCGTGCCTTTGTCGGTAATTCGAGCT
TGCTGACAGGACAGGATGTGCAATTGTTATACCGCGCATACATGCACGCTATTACAATTGCCCTGGTCAG
GGCTTTGCCCCGACACCCATGTCAGATACGGAGCCATGTTTTATGACAAAACGAAGTGGAAGTAATACGC
GCAGGCGGGCTATCAGTCGCCCTGTTCGTCTGACGGCAGAAGAAGACCAGGAAATCAGAAAAAGGGCTGC
TGAATGCGGCAAGACCGTTTCCGGTTTTTTACGGGCGGCAGCTCTCGGTAAGAAAGTTAACTCACTGACT
GATGATCGGGTACTGAAAGAAGTTATGAGACTGGGGGCGTTACAGAAAAAACTCTTTATCGACGGCAAGC
GTGTCGGGGACAGGGAGTATGCGGAGGTGCTGATCGCTATTACGGAGTATCACCGTGCCCTGTTATCCAG
GCTTATGGCAGATTAGCTTCCCGGAGAGAAAACTGTCGAAAACTGACGGTATGAACACCGTAAGCTCCCA
AAGTGATCACCATTCGCTTTCATGCATAGCTATGCAGCGAGCTGAAAACGATCCTGACGCATCCTTCC
